Addgene plasmid #75154: pME-H2B-mCerulean3-P2A-mKOFP2-CAAX
Purpose: Nuclear mCerulean2 (blue) fluorophore and a membrane targeted KOFP2 (orange) fluorophore separated by a self-cleaving 2A peptide for use with 5’ promoters.
Depositing lab: Nicholas Cole. Depositing organization: Macquarie University. Publication: A Tol2 Gateway-Compatible Toolbox for the Study of the Nervous System and Neurodegenerative Disease. Don EK, Formella I, Badrock AP, Hall TE, Morsch M, Hortle E, Hogan A, Chow S, Gwee SS, Stoddart JJ, Nicholson G, Chung R, Cole NJ. Zebrafish. 2016 Sep 15. 10.1089/zeb.2016.1321 PubMed 27631880.
Backbone
  Vector backbone: pDONR221
  Backbone manufacturer: Invitrogen
  Backbone size w/o insert (bp): 2900
  Total vector size (bp): 4491
  Vector type: Middle entry vector for Multisite Gateway Three Fragment vector construction kit (Invitrogen)
Growth in bacteria
  Bacterial resistance: Kanamycin, 50 μg/mL
  Growth temperature: 37°C
  Growth strain: DH5alpha
  Copy number: High Copy
Gene/Insert
  Gene/Insert name: H2B-mCerulean3-P2A-mKOFP2-CAAX
  Species: Synthetic
  Insert size (bp): 1951
  Promoter: n/a
  Cloning method: Gateway Cloning
  Sequencing primers: 5′ M13F; 3′ M13R
Resource information
  A portion of this plasmid was derived from a plasmid made by: The H2B-mCerulean3-P2A-mKOFP2-CAAX portion of this plasmid was ordered as a GeneArt™ Genestring™ fragment from ThermoFisher Scientific.
Terms and licenses: Academic/Nonprofit Terms; Industry Terms: Not Available to Industry
How to cite: pME-H2B-mCerulean3-P2A-mKOFP2-CAAX was a gift from Nicholas Cole (Addgene plasmid # 75154 ; http://n2t.net/addgene:75154 ; RRID:Addgene_75154)
