[The description below was written by a language model from this plasmid's Addgene catalogue record and pLannotate feature annotations shown in this document.]
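Description:
pME-H2B-mCerulean3-P2A-mKOFP2-CAAX is a middle entry clone for the Multisite Gateway three-fragment system, built in the pDONR221 backbone. At about 4.5 kb, it is propagated in E. coli as a high-copy plasmid through a ColE1/pUC-type origin and selected with kanamycin via the KanR aminoglycoside phosphotransferase gene. rrnB T1 and T2 terminators sit upstream of the cassette to insulate it from read-through transcription. A T7 promoter lies just outside the attL2 site, and M13 primer sites flank the insert for sequencing. The short lacI and lacZα annotations are backbone remnants rather than functional genes.

The roughly 1.95 kb synthetic insert lies between attL1 and attL2 and was ordered as a synthesised gene fragment. It encodes a single open reading frame for a two-colour reporter. Human histone H2B is fused to the cyan fluorescent protein mCerulean3, which labels chromatin and hence nuclei. A P2A self-cleaving peptide follows (named in the record, though not annotated in the feature table), and then the orange fluorescent protein mKO2 carrying a C-terminal HRAS-derived CAAX motif, which directs prenylation and targets the protein to the plasma membrane. Ribosomal skipping at the 2A yields the two proteins separately from one transcript. The purpose field calls the cyan protein mCerulean2, but the plasmid name and the sequence annotation both indicate mCerulean3.

The entry clone has no promoter of its own. It is meant to be combined by LR recombination with a 5′ entry promoter, a 3′ entry element and a destination vector. The associated publication describes a Tol2 Gateway-compatible toolbox for studying the nervous system and neurodegenerative disease in zebrafish, where the assembled construct would mark nuclei and cell outlines at the same time in chosen cell types.
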