Features (pLannotate 1.2.2; 13 found; start..end, strand, type, name):
    121..213     +  CDS            lacI (fragment): lac repressor; lacI; The lac repressor binds to the lac operator to inhibit transcription in E. coli. This inhibition can be relieved by adding lactose or isopropyl-β-D-thiogalactopyranoside (IPTG).
    268..295     -  terminator     rrnB T2 terminator: transcription terminator T2 from the E. coli rrnB gene
    427..470     +  terminator     rrnB T1 terminator: Escherichia coli rrnB; transcription terminator T1 from the E. coli rrnB gene
    517..553     -  CDS            lacZα (fragment): LacZα fragment of β-galactosidase; lacZ fragment
    569..668     +  protein_bind   attL1: mutant version of attL; recombination site for the Gateway® LR reaction LR Clonase™
    684..1061    +  CDS            H2BC3: H2B1B_HUMAN - Also known as H2BFF, HIST1H2BB Experimental evidence at protein level: Swiss-Prot protein existence level 1. Core component of nucleosome. Nucleosomes wrap and compact DNA into chromatin, limiting DNA accessibility to the cellular machineries which require DNA as a template. Histones thereby play a central role in transcription regulation, DNA repair, DNA replication and chromosomal stability. DNA accessibility is regulated via a complex set of post-translational modifications of histones, also called histone code, and nucleosome remodeling. From Homo sapiens (Human).
   1098..1814    +  CDS            mCerulean3: mCerulean3 is a basic (constitutively fluorescent) cyan fluorescent protein published in 2011, derived from Aequorea victoria. It is reported to be a somewhat slowly-maturing monomer with very low acid sensitivity.
   1893..2546    +  CDS            mKO2: mKO2 is a basic (constitutively fluorescent) orange fluorescent protein published in 2008, derived from Verrillofungia concinna. It has moderate acid sensitivity.
   2547..2606    +  CDS            HRAS (fragment): RASH_HUMAN - Also known as HRAS1. Experimental evidence at protein level: Swiss-Prot protein existence level 1. Involved in the activation of Ras protein signal transduction (PubMed:22821884). Ras proteins bind GDP/GTP and possess intrinsic GTPase activity (PubMed:12740440, PubMed:14500341, PubMed:9020151). From Homo sapiens (Human).
   2616..2715    -  protein_bind   attL2: mutant version of attL; recombination site for the Gateway® LR reaction LR Clonase™
   2733..2751    -  promoter       T7 promoter: promoter for bacteriophage T7 RNA polymerase
   2885..3694    +  CDS            KanR: aminoglycoside phosphotransferase; aph(3')-Ia; confers resistance to kanamycin in bacteria or G418 (Geneticin®) in eukaryotes
   3841..4429    +  rep_origin     ori: high-copy-number ColE1/pMB1/pBR322/pUC origin of replication
>Addgene plasmid #75154 | pME-H2B-mCerulean3-P2A-mKOFP2-CAAX | depositor full sequence | sequence record 142108 | M13F and M13R primers used to sequence insert.  Backbone sequence from Invitrogen
CTTTCCTGCGTTATCCCCTGATTCTGTGGATAACCGTATTACCGCCTTTGAGTGAGCTGATACCGCTCGC
CGCAGCCGAACGACCGAGCGCAGCGAGTCAGTGAGCGAGGAAGCGGAAGAGCGCCCAATACGCAAACCGC
CTCTCCCCGCGCGTTGGCCGATTCATTAATGCAGCTGGCACGACAGGTTTCCCGACTGGAAAGCGGGCAG
TGAGCGCAACGCAATTAATACGCGTACCGCTAGCCAGGAAGAGTTTGTAGAAACGCAAAAAGGCCATCCG
TCAGGATGGCCTTCTGCTTAGTTTGATGCCTGGCAGTTTATGGCGGGCGTCCTGCCCGCCACCCTCCGGG
CCGTTGCTTCACAACGTTCAAATCCGCTCCCGGCGGATTTGTCCTACTCAGGAGAGCGTTCACCGACAAA
CAACAGATAAAACGAAAGGCCCAGTCTTCCGACTGAGCCTTTCGTTTTATTTGATGCCTGGCAGTTCCCT
ACTCTCGCGTTAACGCTAGCATGGATGTTTTCCCAGTCACGACGTTGTAAAACGACGGCCAGTCTTAAGC
TCGGGCCCCAAATAATGATTTTATTTTGACTGATAGTGACCTGTTCGTTGCAACAAATTGATGAGCAATG
CTTTTTTATAATGCCAACTTTGTACAAAAAAGCAGGCTGAATTCGCCGCCACCATGCCTGAGCCTAGCAA
GAGCGCCCCTGCCCCTAAGAAGGGAAGCAAGAAGGCCATCACCAAGGCCCAGAAGAAGGACGGAAAGAAG
CGCAAGAGAAGCCGCAAAGAGTCTTACAGCATCTACGTGTACAAGGTGCTGAAACAGGTGCACCCTGACA
CCGGAATCAGCAGCAAGGCCATGGGAATCATGAACAGCTTCGTGAACGACATCTTCGAGAGAATCGCCGG
CGAGGCCAGCAGACTGGCCCACTACAACAAGAGAAGCACCATCACCAGCCGCGAGATCCAGACCGCCGTC
AGACTGCTGCTGCCTGGCGAGCTGGCCAAGCACGCCGTGTCTGAGGGAACAAAGGCCGTGACCAAGTACA
CAAGCAGCAAGGGCGGAGGAAGCGGAGGCGGAAGCGGCGGAGGATCTATGGTGTCTAAGGGCGAGGAACT
GTTCACCGGCGTGGTGCCTATCCTGGTGGAACTGGACGGCGACGTGAACGGACACAAGTTCAGCGTGTCC
GGCGAGGGCGAAGGCGACGCCACCTACGGAAAGCTGACCCTGAAGTTCATCTGCACCACCGGAAAGCTGC
CTGTGCCTTGGCCTACCCTGGTCACCACCCTGAGCTGGGGAGTGCAGTGCTTCGCCAGATACCCTGACCA
CATGAAGCAGCACGATTTCTTCAAGAGCGCCATGCCTGAGGGATACGTGCAGGAAAGAACCATCTTCTTC
AAGGACGACGGCAACTACAAGACCAGAGCCGAAGTGAAGTTCGAGGGCGACACCCTGGTCAACAGAATCG
AGCTGAAGGGAATCGACTTCAAAGAGGACGGAAACATCCTGGGACACAAGCTGGAGTACAACGCCATCCA
CGGAAACGTGTACATCACCGCCGACAAGCAGAAGAACGGAATCAAGGCCAACTTCGGCCTGAACTGCAAC
ATCGAGGACGGAAGCGTGCAGCTGGCCGACCACTACCAGCAGAACACCCCTATCGGAGATGGACCTGTGC
TGCTGCCAGACAACCACTACCTGAGCACCCAGAGCAAGCTGAGCAAGGACCCTAACGAGAAGCGCGACCA
CATGGTGCTGCTGGAATTTGTGACCGCCGCTGGAATCACCCTGGGAATGGACGAGCTGTACAAGCCTAGG
GGAAGCGGAGCCACCAACTTCAGCCTGCTGAAGCAGGCCGGCGACGTGGAAGAGAACCCTGGACCTCCCG
GGATGGTGTCTGTGATCAAGCCTGAGATGAAGATGCGCTACTACATGGACGGATCTGTGAACGGCCACGA
GTTTACCATCGAGGGCGAGGGAACCGGCAGACCTTACGAGGGACACCAGGAAATGACCCTGAGAGTCACC
ATGGCCGAGGGCGGACCTATGCCTTTCGCCTTCGACCTGGTGTCTCACGTGTTCTGCTACGGACACAGAG
TGTTCACCAAGTACCCTGAGGAAATCCCCGACTACTTCAAGCAGGCCTTCCCTGAGGGACTGAGCTGGGA
GAGAAGCCTGGAATTTGAGGACGGCGGAAGCGCTAGCGTGTCCGCCCACATCAGCCTGAGAGGAAACACC
TTCTACCACAAGAGCAAGTTCACAGGCGTGAACTTCCCTGCCGACGGACCTATCATGCAGAACCAGAGCG
TGGACTGGGAGCCTAGCACCGAGAAGATCACCGCCAGCGACGGCGTGCTGAAGGGCGACGTGACCATGTA
CCTGAAGCTGGAAGGCGGAGGCAACCACAAGTGCCAGATGAAGACCACCTACAAGGCCGCCAAAGAAATC
CTGGAAATGCCAGGCGACCACTACATCGGACACAGACTGGTCCGCAAGACCGAGGGAAACATCACCGAGC
AGGTCGAGGACGCCGTGGCTCACAGCAAGCTGAACCCTCCAGACGAGAGCGGACCTGGATGCATGAGCTG
CAAATGCGTGCTGAGCTGAACTAGTACCCAGCTTTCTTGTACAAAGTTGGCATTATAAGAAAGCATTGCT
TATCAATTTGTTGCAACGAACAGGTCACTATCAGTCAAAATAAAATCATTATTTGCCATCCAGCTGATAT
CCCCTATAGTGAGTCGTATTACATGGTCATAGCTGTTTCCTGGCAGCTCTGGCCCGTGTCTCAAAATCTC
TGATGTTACATTGCACAAGATAAAAATATATCATCATGAACAATAAAACTGTCTGCTTACATAAACAGTA
ATACAAGGGGTGTTATGAGCCATATTCAACGGGAAACGTCGAGGCCGCGATTAAATTCCAACATGGATGC
TGATTTATATGGGTATAAATGGGCTCGCGATAATGTCGGGCAATCAGGTGCGACAATCTATCGCTTGTAT
GGGAAGCCCGATGCGCCAGAGTTGTTTCTGAAACATGGCAAAGGTAGCGTTGCCAATGATGTTACAGATG
AGATGGTCAGACTAAACTGGCTGACGGAATTTATGCCTCTTCCGACCATCAAGCATTTTATCCGTACTCC
TGATGATGCATGGTTACTCACCACTGCGATCCCCGGAAAAACAGCATTCCAGGTATTAGAAGAATATCCT
GATTCAGGTGAAAATATTGTTGATGCGCTGGCAGTGTTCCTGCGCCGGTTGCATTCGATTCCTGTTTGTA
ATTGTCCTTTTAACAGCGATCGCGTATTTCGTCTCGCTCAGGCGCAATCACGAATGAATAACGGTTTGGT
TGATGCGAGTGATTTTGATGACGAGCGTAATGGCTGGCCTGTTGAACAAGTCTGGAAAGAAATGCATAAA
CTTTTGCCATTCTCACCGGATTCAGTCGTCACTCATGGTGATTTCTCACTTGATAACCTTATTTTTGACG
AGGGGAAATTAATAGGTTGTATTGATGTTGGACGAGTCGGAATCGCAGACCGATACCAGGATCTTGCCAT
CCTATGGAACTGCCTCGGTGAGTTTTCTCCTTCATTACAGAAACGGCTTTTTCAAAAATATGGTATTGAT
AATCCTGATATGAATAAATTGCAGTTTCATTTGATGCTCGATGAGTTTTTCTAATCAGAATTGGTTAATT
GGTTGTAACACTGGCAGAGCATTACGCTGACTTGACGGGACGGCGCAAGCTCATGACCAAAATCCCTTAA
CGTGAGTTACGCGTCGTTCCACTGAGCGTCAGACCCCGTAGAAAAGATCAAAGGATCTTCTTGAGATCCT
TTTTTTCTGCGCGTAATCTGCTGCTTGCAAACAAAAAAACCACCGCTACCAGCGGTGGTTTGTTTGCCGG
ATCAAGAGCTACCAACTCTTTTTCCGAAGGTAACTGGCTTCAGCAGAGCGCAGATACCAAATACTGTTCT
TCTAGTGTAGCCGTAGTTAGGCCACCACTTCAAGAACTCTGTAGCACCGCCTACATACCTCGCTCTGCTA
ATCCTGTTACCAGTGGCTGCTGCCAGTGGCGATAAGTCGTGTCTTACCGGGTTGGACTCAAGACGATAGT
TACCGGATAAGGCGCAGCGGTCGGGCTGAACGGGGGGTTCGTGCACACAGCCCAGCTTGGAGCGAACGAC
CTACACCGAACTGAGATACCTACAGCGTGAGCTATGAGAAAGCGCCACGCTTCCCGAAGGGAGAAAGGCG
GACAGGTATCCGGTAAGCGGCAGGGTCGGAACAGGAGAGCGCACGAGGGAGCTTCCAGGGGGAAACGCCT
GGTATCTTTATAGTCCTGTCGGGTTTCGCCACCTCTGACTTGAGCGTCGATTTTTGTGATGCTCGTCAGG
GGGGCGGAGCCTATGGAAAAACGCCAGCAACGCGGCCTTTTTACGGTTCCTGGCCTTTTGCTGGCCTTTT
GCTCACATGTT
