>Addgene plasmid #75154 | pME-H2B-mCerulean3-P2A-mKOFP2-CAAX | addgene partial sequence | sequence record 150056 | M13-F20 5'-TGTAAAACGACGGCCAGT-3'
TTTTATTTTGACTGATAGTGACCTGTTCGTTGCAACAAATTGATGAGCAATGCTTTTTTATAATGCCAAC
TTTGTACAAAAAAGCAGGCTGAATTCGCCGCCACCATGCCTGAGCCTAGCAAGAGCGCCCCTGCCCCTAA
GAAGGGAAGCAAGAAGGCCATCACCAAGGCCCAGAAGAAGGACGGAAAGAAGCGCAAGAGAAGCCGCAAA
GAGTCTTACAGCATCTACGTGTACAAGGTGCTGAAACAGGTGCACCCTGACACCGGAATCAGCAGCAAGG
CCATGGGAATCATGAACAGCTTCGTGAACGACATCTTCGAGAGAATCGCCGGCGAGGCCAGCAGACTGGC
CCACTACAACAAGAGAAGCACCATCACCAGCCGCGAGATCCAGACCGCCGTCAGACTGCTGCTGCCTGGC
GAGCTGGCCAAGCACGCCGTGTCTGAGGGAACAAAGGCCGTGACCAAGTACACAAGCAGCAAGGGCGGAG
GAAGCGGAGGCGGAAGCGGCGGAGGATCTATGGTGTCTAAGGGCGAGGAACTGTTCACCGGCGTGGTGCC
TATCCTGGTGGAACTGGACGGCGACGTGAACGGACACAAGTTCAGCGTGTCCGGCGAGGGCGAAGGCGAC
GCCACCTACGGAAAGCTGACCCTGAAGTTCATCTGCACCACCGGAAAGCTGCCTGTGCCTTGGCCTACCC
TGGTCACCACCCTGAGCTGGGGAGTGCAGTGCTTCGCCAGATACCCTGACCACATGAAGCAGCACGATTT
CTTCAAGAGCGCCATGCCTGAGGGATACGTGCAGGAAAGAACCATCTTCTTCAAGGACGACGGCAACTAC
AAGACCAGAGCCGAAGTGAAGTTCGAGGGCGACACCCTGGTCAACAGAATCGAGCTGAAGGGAATCGACT
TCAAAGAGGACGGAAACATCCTGGGACACAAGCTGGAGTACAACGCCATCCACGGAAACGTGTACATCAC
CGCCGACAAGCAGAAGAACGGAATCAAGGCCAACTTCGGCCTGAACTGCAACATCGAGGACGGAAGC
