>Addgene plasmid #75154 | pME-H2B-mCerulean3-P2A-mKOFP2-CAAX | addgene partial sequence | sequence record 150057 | M13-Rev 5'-CAGGAAACAGCTATGACC-3'
TCAGCTGGATGGCAAATAATGATTTTATTTTGACTGATAGTGACCTGTTCGTTGCAACAAATTGATAAGC
AATGCTTTCTTATAATGCCAACTTTGTACAAGAAAGCTGGGTACTAGTTCAGCTCAGCACGCATTTGCAG
CTCATGCATCCAGGTCCGCTCTCGTCTGGAGGGTTCAGCTTGCTGTGAGCCACGGCGTCCTCGACCTGCT
CGGTGATGTTTCCCTCGGTCTTGCGGACCAGTCTGTGTCCGATGTAGTGGTCGCCTGGCATTTCCAGGAT
TTCTTTGGCGGCCTTGTAGGTGGTCTTCATCTGGCACTTGTGGTTGCCTCCGCCTTCCAGCTTCAGGTAC
ATGGTCACGTCGCCCTTCAGCACGCCGTCGCTGGCGGTGATCTTCTCGGTGCTAGGCTCCCAGTCCACGC
TCTGGTTCTGCATGATAGGTCCGTCGGCAGGGAAGTTCACGCCTGTGAACTTGCTCTTGTGGTAGAAGGT
GTTTCCTCTCAGGCTGATGTGGGCGGACACGCTAGCGCTTCCGCCGTCCTCAAATTCCAGGCTTCTCTCC
CAGCTCAGTCCCTCAGGGAAGGCCTGCTTGAAGTAGTCGGGGATTTCCTCAGGGTACTTGGTGAACACTC
TGTGTCCGTAGCAGAACACGTGAGACACCAGGTCGAAGGCGAAAGGCATAGGTCCGCCCTCGGCCATGGT
GACTCTCAGGGTCATTTCCTGGTGTCCCTCGTAAGGTCTGCCGGTTCCCTCGCCCTCGATGGTAAACTCG
TGGCCGTTCACAGATCCGTCCATGTAGTAGCGCATCTTCATCTCAGGCTTGATCACAGACACCATCCCGG
GAGGTCCAGGGTTCTCTTCCACGTCGCCGGCCTGCTTCAGCAGGCTGAAGTTGGTGGCTCCGCTTCCCCT
AGGCTTGTACAGCTCGTCCATTCCCAGGGTGATTCCAGCGGCGGTCACAAATTCCAGCAGCACCATGTGG
TCGCGCTTCTCGTTAGGGTCCTTGCTCAGCTTGCTCTGGGTGCTCAGGT
